>Addgene plasmid #50897 | pcDNA3.1 Flag YFP hNKCC1 L718C C723S C724V (NT532) | depositor full sequence | sequence record 76370 | Full Sequence
GCTAGCCCGGGCACGGCCGCCACCATGGGAGACTACAAAGACCATGACGGTGATTATAAAGATCACGACA
TCGACTACAAGGATGACGATGACAAGGGTGACCCTACCGTCAGCAAGGGCGAGGAGCTGTTCACCGGGGT
GGTGCCCATCCTGGTCGAGCTGGACGGCGACGTAAACGGCCACAAGTTCAGCGTGTCCGGCGAGGGCGAG
GGCGATGCCACCTACGGCAAGCTGACCCTGAAGTTCATCTGCACCACCGGCAAGCTGCCCGTGCCCTGGC
CCACCCTCGTGACCACCTTCGGCTACGGCCTGATGTGCTTCGCCCGCTACCCCGACCACATGAAGCAGCA
CGACTTCTTCAAGTCCGCCATGCCCGAAGGCTACGTCCAGGAGCGCACCATCTTCTTCAAGGACGACGGC
AACTACAAGACCCGCGCCGAGGTGAAGTTCGAGGGCGACACCCTGGTGAACCGCATCGAGCTGAAGGGCA
TCGACTTCAAGGAGGACGGCAACATCCTAGGGCACAAGCTGGAGTACAACTACAACAGCCACAACGTTTA
TATCATGGCCGACAAGCAGAAGAACGGCATCAAGGTGAACTTCAAGATCCGCCACAACATCGAGGACGGC
AGCGTGCAGCTCGCCGACCACTACCAGCAGAACACCCCCATCGGCGACGGCCCCGTGCTGCTGCCCGACA
ACCACTACCTGAGCTACCAGTCCAAACTGAGCAAAGACCCCAACGAGAAGCGCGATCACATGGTCCTGCT
GGAGTTCGTGACCGCCGCCGGGATCACTCTCGGCATGGACGAGCTCTACAAGGGTGACCTGGAGCCGAGG
CCCACGGCTCCTAGCTCCGGCGCGCCAGGCCTCGCCGGAGTCGGCGAAACGCCGAGCGCCGCTGCGCTGG
CCGCAGCCAGGGTGGAACTGCCCGGAACCGCTGTGCCCTCGGTGCCGGAGGATGCTGCGCCCGCGAGCCG
GGACGGGGGCGGGGTCCGCGATGAGGGACCAGCCGCCGCCGGTGACGGCCTGGGCAGACCCTTGGGGCCT
ACCCCGAGCCAGAGCCGTTTCCAGGTGGACCTCGTTTCCGAGAACGCAGGGCGGGCTGCTGCTGCGGCGG
CGGCGGCTGCTGCGGCCGCCGCCGCTGCTGGTGCCGGGGCGGGGGCCAAGCAGACTCCTGCCGACGGGGA
AGCCAGCGGCGAGAGCGAGCCAGCTAAAGGCAGCGAGGAAGCCAAAGGCCGCTTCCGCGTTAACTTCGTA
GATCCTGCTGCCAGCTCGTCCGCAGAAGATAGCCTGTCAGATGCCGCCGGGGTCGGAGTCGATGGACCCA
ACGTGAGCTTCCAGAACGGCGGGGACACGGTACTGAGCGAGGGCAGCAGCCTCCATTCCGGTGGCGGCGG
CGGCTCCGGCCACCACCAGCACTACTATTATGATACCCACACCAACACCTACTATCTGCGCACCTTCGGC
CACAACACAATGGACGCGGTACCCAGGATCGACCACTACCGGCACACAGCCGCGCAGCTCGGCGAGAAGC
TGCTCCGGCCTAGCCTGGCCGAGCTGCATGACGAGCTGGAAAAGGAACCTTTTGAGGATGGCTTTGCAAA
TGGGGAAGAAAGCACTCCAACACGTGATGCTGTGGTCACGTACACGGCCGAAAGTAAAGGAGTCGTGAAG
TTTGGCTGGATCAAGGGTGTACTAGTACGTTGTATGTTAAACATTTGGGGTGTGATGCTTTTCATTCGTC
TCTCATGGATTGTGGGACAAGCTGGAATTGGTCTATCAGTCCTTGTAATAATGATGGCTACTGTTGTGAC
AACTATCACAGGATTGTCCACTAGCGCCATCGCAACTAATGGATTTGTAAGGGGAGGCGGCGCATATTAT
TTAATATCTAGAAGTCTAGGGCCTGAATTTGGTGGTGCCATTGGTCTAATCTTCGCCTTTGCCAACGCTG
TTGCTGTTGCTATGTATGTGGTTGGATTTGCAGAAACCGTGGTGGAGTTGCTGAAAGAACATTCCATTCT
TATGATAGATGAAATCAATGACATCCGGATTATTGGAGCCATTACAGTCGTGATTCTTTTAGGTATCTCA
GTAGCCGGTATGGAGTGGGAAGCAAAAGCTCAGATTGTTCTTTTGGTGATCCTACTTCTTGCTATTGGTG
ATTTCGTCATAGGAACATTTATCCCACTCGAGAGCAAGAAGCCAAAAGGGTTTTTTGGCTATAAATCTGA
AATCTTTAATGAGAACTTTGGCCCCGATTTTCGAGAAGAAGAAACTTTCTTTTCTGTATTTGCCATCTTT
TTTCCTGCTGCAACTGGAATTCTGGCTGGCGCAAATATCTCAGGTGATCTTGCAGATCCTCAGTCAGCCA
TACCCAAAGGAACACTCCTAGCCATTTTAATTACTACATTGGTTTATGTAGGAATTGCCGTGTCTGTAGG
TTCTTGTGTCGTACGCGATGCCACTGGTAATGTTAATGACACTATCGTAACAGAGCTAACAAACTGTACT
AGCGCAGCCTGCAAATTAAACTTTGATTTTTCATCTTGTGAATCCAGTCCTTGTAGCTACGGCCTAATGA
ACAACTTTCAGGTAATGAGTATGGTGTCAGGATTTACACCACTAATTTCCGCGGGCATATTCTCTGCCAC
TCTTTCTAGCGCATTAGCATCCCTAGTGAGTGCTCCCAAGATATTTCAGGCCCTATGTAAAGACAACATC
TACCCCGCTTTCCAGATGTTTGCTAAAGGTTATGGGAAAAATAATGAGCCATTACGTGGCTACATCTTAA
CATTCTTAATTGCACTTGGATTCATCTTAATTGCCGAACTGAATGTTATTGCACCAATTATCTCAAACTT
CTTCCTTGCCAGCTATGCCCTCATCAATTTTTCAGTATTCCATGCTTCACTGGCAAAAAGCCCAGGATGG
CGACCGGCATTTAAATACTACAATATGTGGATCTCACTTTGTGGAGCAATTCTTTCTGTGATAGTAATGT
TCGTCATTAACTGGTGGGCTGCTTTGCTAACCTACGTGATAGTCCTTGGTCTCTATATTTATGTTACCTA
CAAAAAACCCGATGTGAATTGGGGATCCTCTACACAAGCCCTGACTTACCTCAATGCCCTGCAACATAGT
ATTAGGCTTTCTGGCGTGGAGGACCATGTGAAAAACTTTAGGCCACAGTGTCTTGTTATGACAGGAGCGC
CAAACTCACGGCCGGCCTTACTTCATCTTGTTCACGATTTCACAAAAAATGTTGGTTTGATGATCTGTGG
ACACGTACACATGGGACCACGCAGACAAGCCATGAAAGAAATGTCCATCGACCAAGCCAAATATCAGCGC
TGGCTTATTAAGAACAAAATGAAGGCTTTTTATGCACCAGTACATGCAGATGACCTCAGAGAAGGGGCCC
AATACTTGATGCAGGCTGCTGGCCTGGGCCGTATGAAGCCAAACACACTAGTCCTTGGATTTAAGAAAGA
TTGGTTGCAAGCAGATATGAGGGATGTGGATATGTACATAAACTTATTTCACGATGCTTTTGACATACAA
TATGGCGTAGTGGTTATTCGCCTAAAAGAAGGTCTGGATATTAGTCACCTGCAGGGACAAGAAGAATTAT
TGTCATCACAAGAGAAATCTCCTGGCACCAAGGATGTCGTAGTAAGTGTGGAATATAGTAAAAAGTCCGA
TTTAGATACTTCGAAACCCCTCAGTGAAAAACCAATTACCCATAAAGTCGAGGAAGAAGATGGCAAGACT
GCAACTCAACCACTGTTGAAAAAAGAATCCAAAGGCCCTATTGTGCCTTTGAATGTAGCTGACCAAAAGC
TTCTTGAAGCTAGTACACAGTTTCAGAAAAAACAAGGAAAGAATACTATTGATGTCTGGTGGCTTTTTGA
TGACGGAGGTCTGACCTTATTGATACCTTACCTTCTGACGACCAAGAAAAAATGGAAAGACTGTAAGATC
AGAGTATTCATTGGTGGAAAGATAAACAGAATAGACCATGACCGGAGAGCGATGGCTACTTTACTGAGCA
AGTTCAGAATCGATTTTTCTGACATCATGGTTCTAGGAGACATCAATACCAAACCAAAGAAAGAAAACAT
TATAGCTTTCGAGGAAATCATTGAGCCATACAGACTTCACGAAGATGATAAAGAGCAAGATATCGCAGAT
AAAATGAAAGAAGATGAACCCTGGCGAATAACAGATAATGAATTGGAGCTGTATAAGACCAAGACATACC
GGCAGATCAGGTTAAATGAGTTATTAAAGGAACATTCAAGCACAGCTAACATTATTGTGATGAGTTTACC
GGTCGCACGAAAGGGTGCCGTTTCTAGTGCTCTCTACATGGCATGGTTAGAAGCACTATCTAAGGATCTA
CCACCAATCCTACTAGTTCGTGGGAATCATCAGAGTGTCCTTACCTTCTATTCATAATTAATTAAGTTTA
AACCCGCTGATCAGCCTCGACTGTGCCTTCTAGTTGCCAGCCATCTGTTGTTTGCCCCTCCCCCGTGCCT
TCCTTGACCCTGGAAGGTGCCACTCCCACTGTCCTTTCCTAATAAAATGAGGAAATTGCATCGCATTGTC
TGAGTAGGTGTCATTCTATTCTGGGGGGTGGGGTGGGGCAGGACAGCAAGGGGGAGGATTGGGAAGACAA
TAGCAGGCATGCTGGGGATGCGGTGGGCTCTATGGCTTCTGAGGCGGAAAGAACCAGCTGGGGCTCTAGG
GGGTATCCCC
[124 nt withheld, positions 4771-4894]
C
[91 nt withheld, positions 4896-4986]
A
[49 nt withheld, positions 4988-5036]
CCTTTGACGTTGGAGTCCACGTTCTTT
[37 nt withheld, positions 5064-5100]
ACCCTATCTCGGTCTATTCTTTTGATTTATAAGGGATTTTGCCGATTTCGGCCTATTGGTTAAAAAATGA
GCTGATTTAACAAAAATTTAACGCGAATTAATTCTGTGGAATGTGTGTCAGTTAGGGTGTGGAAAGTCCC
CAGGCTCCCCAGCAGGCAGAAGTATGCAAAGCATGCATCTCAATTAGTCAGCAACCAGGTGTGGAAAGTC
CCCAGGCTCCCCAGCAGGCAGAAGTATGCAAAGCATGCATCTCAATTAGTCAGCAACCATAGTCCCGCCC
CTAACTCCGCCCATCCCGCCCCTAACTCCGCCCAGTTCCGCCCATTCTCCGCCCCATGGCTGACTAATTT
TTTTTATTTATGCAGAGGCCGAGGCCGCCTCTGCCTCTGAGCTATTCCAGAAGTAGTGAGGAGGCTTTTT
TGGAGGCCTAGGCTTTTGCAAAAAGCTCCCGGGAGCTTGTATATCCATTTTCGGATCTGATCAAGAGACA
GGATGAGGATCGTTTCGCATGATTGAACAAGATGGATTGCACGCAGGTTCTCCGGCCGCTTGGGTGGAGA
GGCTATTCGGCTATGACTGGGCACAACAGACAATCGGCTGCTCTGATGCCGCCGTGTTCCGGCTGTCAGC
GCAGGGGCGCCCGGTTCTTTTTGTCAAGACCGACCTGTCCGGTGCCCTGAATGAACTGCAGGACGAGGCA
GCGCGGCTATCGTGGCTGGCCACGACGGGCGTTCCTTGCGCAGCTGTGCTCGACGTTGTCACTGAAGCGG
GAAGGGACTGGCTGCTATTGGGCGAAGTGCCGGGGCAGGATCTCCTGTCATCTCACCTTGCTCCTGCCGA
GAAAGTATCCATCATGGCTGATGCAATGCGGCGGCTGCATACGCTTGATCCGGCTACCTGCCCATTCGAC
CACCAAGCGAAACATCGCATCGAGCGAGCACGTACTCGGATGGAAGCCGGTCTTGTCGATCAGGATGATC
TGGACGAAGAGCATCAGGGGCTCGCGCCAGCCGAACTGTTCGCCAGGCTCAAGGCGCGCATGCCCGACGG
CGAGGATCTCGTCGTGACCCATGGCGATGCCTGCTTGCCGAATATCATGGTGGAAAATGGCCGCTTTTCT
GGATTCATCGACTGTGGCCGGCTGGGTGTGGCGGACCGCTATCAGGACATAGCGTTGGCTACCCGTGATA
TTGCTGAAGAGCTTGGCGGCGAATGGGCTGACCGCTTCCTCGTGCTTTACGGTATCGCCGCTCCCGATTC
GCAGCGCATCGCCTTCTATCGCCTTCTTGACGAGTTCTTCTGAGCGGGACTCTGGGGTTCGAAATGACCG
ACCAAGCGACGCCCAACCTGCCATCACGAGATTTCGATTCCACCGCCGCCTTCTATGAAAGGTTGGGCTT
CGGAATCGTTTTCCGGGACGCCGGCTGGATGATCCTCCAGCGCGGGGATCTCATGCTGGAGTTCTTCGCC
CACCCCAACTTGTTTATTGCAGCTTATAATGGTTACAAATAAAGCAATAGCATCACAAATTTCACAAATA
AAGCATTTTTTTCACTGCATTCTAGTTGTGGTTTGTCCAAACTCATCAATGTATCTTATCATGTCTGTAT
ACCGTCGACCTCTAGCTAGAGCTTGGCGTAATCATGGTCATAGCTGTTTCCTGTGTGAAATTGTTATCCG
CTCACAATTCCACACAACATACGAGCCGGAAGCATAAAGTGTAAAGCCTGGGGTGCCTAATGAGTGAGCT
AACTCACATTAATTGCGTTGCGCTCACTGCCCGCTTTCCAGTCGGGAAACCTGTCGTGCCAGCTGCATTA
ATGAATCGGCCAACGCGCGGGGAGAGGCGGTTTGCGTATTGGGCGCTCTTCCGCTTCCTCGCTCACTGAC
TCGCTGCGCTCGGTCGTTCGGCTGCGGCGAGCGGTATCAGCTCACTCAAAGGCGGTAATACGGTTATCCA
CAGAATCAGGGGATAACGCAGGAAAGAACATGTGAGCAAAAGGCCAGCAAAAGGCCAGGAACCGTAAAAA
GGCCGCGTTGCTGGCGTTTTTCCATAGGCTCCGCCCCCCTGACGAGCATCACAAAAATCGACGCTCAAGT
CAGAGGTGGCGAAACCCGACAGGACTATAAAGATACCAGGCGTTTCCCCCTGGAAGCTCCCTCGTGCGCT
CTCCTGTTCCGACCCTGCCGCTTACCGGATACCTGTCCGCCTTTCTCCCTTCGGGAAGCGTGGCGCTTTC
TCATAGCTCACGCTGTAGGTATCTCAGTTCGGTGTAGGTCGTTCGCTCCAAGCTGGGCTGTGTGCACGAA
CCCCCCGTTCAGCCCGACCGCTGCGCCTTATCCGGTAACTATCGTCTTGAGTCCAACCCGGTAAGACACG
ACTTATCGCCACTGGCAGCAGCCACTGGTAACAGGATTAGCAGAGCGAGGTATGTAGGCGGTGCTACAGA
GTTCTTGAAGTGGTGGCCTAACTACGGCTACACTAGAAGAACAGTATTTGGTATCTGCGCTCTGCTGAAG
CCAGTTACCTTCGGAAAAAGAGTTGGTAGCTCTTGATCCGGCAAACAAACCACCGCTGGTAGCGGTTTTT
TTGTTTGCAAGCAGCAGATTACGCGCAGAAAAAAAGGATCTCAAGAAGATCCTTTGATCTTTTCTACGGG
GTCTGACGCTCAGTGGAACGAAAACTCACGTTAAGGGATTTTGGTCATGAGATTATCAAAAAGGATCTTC
ACCTAGATCCTTTTAAATTAAAAATGAAGTTTTAAATCAATCTAAAGTATATATGAGTAAACTTGGTCTG
ACAGTTACCAATGCTTAATCAGTGAGGCACCTATCTCAGCGATCTGTCTATTTCGTTCATCCATAGTTGC
CTGACTCCCCGTCGTGTAGATAACTACGATACGGGAGGGCTTACCATCTGGCCCCAGTGCTGCAATGATA
CCGCGAGACCCACGCTCACCGGCTCCAGATTTATCAGCAATAAACCAGCCAGCCGGAAGGGCCGAGCGCA
GAAGTGGTCCTGCAACTTTATCCGCCTCCATCCAGTCTATTAATTGTTGCCGGGAAGCTAGAGTAAGTAG
TTCGCCAGTTAATAGTTTGCGCAACGTTGTTGCCATTGCTACAGGCATCGTGGTGTCACGCTCGTCGTTT
GGTATGGCTTCATTCAGCTCCGGTTCCCAACGATCAAGGCGAGTTACATGATCCCCCATGTTGTGCAAAA
AAGCGGTTAGCTCCTTCGGTCCTCCGATCGTTGTCAGAAGTAAGTTGGCCGCAGTGTTATCACTCATGGT
TATGGCAGCACTGCATAATTCTCTTACTGTCATGCCATCCGTAAGATGCTTTTCTGTGACTGGTGAGTAC
TCAACCAAGTCATTCTGAGAATAGTGTATGCGGCGACCGAGTTGCTCTTGCCCGGCGTCAATACGGGATA
ATACCGCGCCACATAGCAGAACTTTAAAAGTGCTCATCATTGGAAAACGTTCTTCGGGGCGAAAACTCTC
AAGGATCTTACCGCTGTTGAGATCCAGTTCGATGTAACCCACTCGTGCACCCAACTGATCTTCAGCATCT
TTTACTTTCACCAGCGTTTCTGGGTGAGCAAAAACAGGAAGGCAAAATGCCGCAAAAAAGGGAATAAGGG
CGACACGGAAATGTTGAATACTCATACTCTTCCTTTTTCAATATTATTGAAGCATTTATCAGGGTTATTG
TCTCATGAGCGGATACATATTTGAATGTATTTAGAAAAATAAACAAATAGGGGTTCCGCGCACATTTCCC
CGAAAAGTGCCACCTGACGTCGACGGATCGGGAGATCTCCCGATCCCCTATGGTGCACTCTCAGTACAAT
CTGCTCTGATGCCGCATAGTTAAGCCAGTATCTGCTCCCTGCTTGTGTGTTGGAGGTCGCTGAGTAGTGC
GCGAGCAAAATTTAAGCTACAACAAGGCAAGGCTTGACCGACAATTGCATGAAGAATCTGCTTAGGGTTA
GGCGTTTTGCGCTGCTTCGCGATGTACGGGCCAGATATACGCGTTGACATTGATTATTGACTAGTTATTA
ATAGTAATCAATTACGGGGTCATTAGTTCATAGCCCATATATGGAGTTCCGCGTTACATAACTTACGGTA
AATGGCCCGCCTGGCTGACCGCCCAACGACCCCCGCCCATTGACGTCAATAATGACGTATGTTCCCATAG
TAACGCCAATAGGGACTTTCCATTGACGTCAATGGGTGGAGTATTTACGGTAAACTGCCCACTTGGCAGT
ACATCAAGTGTATCATATGCCAAGTACGCCCCCTATTGACGTCAATGACGGTAAATGGCCCGCCTGGCAT
TATGCCCAGTACATGACCTTATGGGACTTTCCTACTTGGCAGTACATCTACGTATTAGTCATCGCTATTA
CCATGGTGATGCGGTTTTGGCAGTACATCAATGGGCGTGGATAGCGGTTTGACTCACGGGGATTTCCAAG
TCTCCACCCCATTGACGTCAATGGGAGTTTGTTTTGGCACCAAAATCAACGGGACTTTCCAAAATGTCGT
AACAACTCCGCCCCATTGACGCAAATGGGCGGTAGGCGTGTACGGTGGGAGGTCTATATAAGCAGAGCTC
TCTGGCTAACTAGAGAACCCACTGCTTACTGGCTTATCGAAATTAATACGACTCACTATAGGGAGACCCA
AGCTG
Features (pLannotate 1.2.2; 22 found; start..end, strand, type, name):
     31..96      +  CDS            3xFLAG: three tandem FLAG® epitope tags, followed by an enterokinase cleavage site
    109..822     +  CDS            mCitrine: mCitrine is a basic (constitutively fluorescent) yellow fluorescent protein published in 2001, derived from Aequorea victoria.
    829..4464    +  CDS            SLC12A2: S12A2_HUMAN - Also known as NKCC1. Experimental evidence at protein level: Swiss-Prot protein existence level 1. Cation-chloride cotransporter which mediates the electroneutral transport of chloride, potassium and/or sodium ions across the membrane. Plays a vital role in the regulation of ionic balance and cell volume. From Homo sapiens (Human).
   4501..4725    +  polyA_signal   bGH poly(A) signal: bovine growth hormone polyadenylation signal
   4729..4750    +  promoter       SV40 promoter (fragment): SV40 enhancer and early promoter
   4771..5199    +  rep_origin     f1 ori (sequence partly withheld): f1 bacteriophage origin of replication; arrow indicates direction of (+) strand synthesis
   5213..5542    +  promoter       SV40 promoter: SV40 enhancer and early promoter
   5609..6400    +  CDS            neo: KKA2_KLEPN - Also known as kan, nptII. Experimental evidence at protein level: Swiss-Prot protein existence level 1. Resistance to kanamycin, neomycin, paromomycin, ribostamycin, butirosin and gentamicin B. From Klebsiella pneumoniae.
   6424..6582    +  CDS            ble (fragment): BLE_KLEPN - Experimental evidence at protein level: Swiss-Prot protein existence level 1. Binding protein with a strong affinity to the bleomycin family of antibiotics. Binds to CL990; an antimitotic-antibiotic compound. From Klebsiella pneumoniae.
   6577..6698    +  polyA_signal   SV40 poly(A) signal: SV40 polyadenylation signal
   6771..6787    -  protein_bind   lac operator: The lac repressor binds to the lac operator to inhibit transcription in E. coli. This inhibition can be relieved by adding lactose or isopropyl-β-D-thiogalactopyranoside (IPTG). lac repressor encoded by lacI
   6795..6825    -  promoter       lac promoter: promoter for the E. coli lac operon
   6840..6861    -  protein_bind   CAP binding site: CAP binding activates transcription in the presence of cAMP. E. coli catabolite activator protein
   6874..6966    -  CDS            lacI (fragment): lac repressor; lacI; The lac repressor binds to the lac operator to inhibit transcription in E. coli. This inhibition can be relieved by adding lactose or isopropyl-β-D-thiogalactopyranoside (IPTG).
   7149..7734    -  rep_origin     ori: high-copy-number ColE1/pMB1/pBR322/pUC origin of replication
   7905..8765    -  CDS            AmpR: β-lactamase; bla; confers resistance to ampicillin, carbenicillin, and related antibiotics
   8766..8870    -  promoter       AmpR promoter: bla
   8929..8981    -  misc_feature   bom (fragment): basis of mobility region from pBR322
   9136..9515    +  enhancer       CMV enhancer: human cytomegalovirus immediate early enhancer
   9516..9719    +  promoter       CMV promoter: human cytomegalovirus (CMV) immediate early promoter
   9715..9748    +  LTR            5' LTR (truncated) (fragment): truncated 5' long terminal repeat (LTR) from HIV-1
   9764..9782    +  promoter       T7 promoter: promoter for bacteriophage T7 RNA polymerase
