[The description below was written by a language model from this plasmid's Addgene catalogue record and pLannotate feature annotations shown in this document.]
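Description:
pcDNA3.1 Flag YFP hNKCC1 L718C C723S C724V (NT532) is a mammalian expression plasmid of about 9.8 kb built on the pcDNA3.1 neo backbone. It is propagated in E. coli through a high-copy ColE1/pUC-type origin with ampicillin selection (AmpR under its own bla promoter), and it also carries an f1 origin. For selection in mammalian cells, an SV40 enhancer/early promoter drives the neomycin phosphotransferase gene, terminated by an SV40 polyadenylation signal, which allows stable transfectants to be selected with G418. The annotation software also flags several short fragments (ble, lacI, bom, a truncated HIV-1 LTR and a lac promoter/operator region). These are small backbone remnants or similarity hits rather than functional parts of the design.

The payload is a single open reading frame transcribed from the CMV immediate-early enhancer and promoter and terminated by the bovine growth hormone polyadenylation signal; a T7 promoter sits just upstream of the coding region. The frame begins with a 3xFLAG epitope, continues with a yellow fluorescent protein (annotated as mCitrine), and ends with human NKCC1 (SLC12A2), the electroneutral Na-K-Cl cotransporter involved in ion balance and cell-volume regulation. The NKCC1 cDNA is synthetic, designed with convenient restriction sites, and the insert lies between NheI and PmeI sites that remain intact. This version derives from the wild-type NT17 construct and carries three substitutions: L718C, C723S and C724V. The N-terminal tags permit immunodetection or purification and fluorescent visualisation of the transporter. The record does not give the experimental rationale for the mutations beyond expressing this mutant in mammalian cells.
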