Addgene plasmid #50897: pcDNA3.1 Flag YFP hNKCC1 L718C C723S C724V (NT532)
Purpose: Expresses human NKCC1 L718C C723S C724V mutant with an N-terminal 3xFLAG-YFP tag in mammalian cells. cDNA is synthetic, containing convenient restriction sites.
Depositing lab: Biff Forbush. Depositing organization: Yale University.
Backbone
  Vector backbone: pcDNA 3.1 neo
  Backbone manufacturer: Life Technologies
  Backbone size w/o insert (bp): 5316
  Vector type: Mammalian Expression
  Selectable markers: Neomycin (select with G418)
Growth in bacteria
  Bacterial resistance: Ampicillin, 100 μg/mL
  Growth temperature: 37°C
  Growth strain: DH5alpha
  Copy number: High Copy
Gene/Insert
  Gene/Insert name: human NKCC1 (synthetic) (alt names: Slc12A2 (synthetic); Na-K-Cl cotransporter)
  Species: H. sapiens (human), Synthetic
  Insert size (bp): 4479
  Mutation: L718C C723S C724V in hNKCC1 in NT17
  Entrez Gene: SLC12A2 (a.k.a. BSC, BSC-2, BSC2, CCC1, KILQS, NKCC1, PPP1R141)
  Promoter: CMV
  Tag / fusion protein: 3x Flag (N terminal on insert); YFP (N terminal on insert)
  Cloning method: Restriction Enzyme; 5′ cloning site NheI (not destroyed); 3′ cloning site PmeI (not destroyed)
  Sequencing primers: 5′ CMV-F; 3′ BGH-rev
Terms and licenses: Academic/Nonprofit Terms; Industry Terms: Not Available to Industry
Depositor comments: Plasmid constructed from pcDNA3.1 Flag YFP hNKCC1 WT (NT17). See Addgene plasmid# 49085 (http://www.addgene.org/49085/) for plasmid map of wild-type construct.
How to cite: pcDNA3.1 Flag YFP hNKCC1 L718C C723S C724V (NT532) was a gift from Biff Forbush (Addgene plasmid # 50897 ; http://n2t.net/addgene:50897 ; RRID:Addgene_50897)
