>Addgene plasmid #50897 | pcDNA3.1 Flag YFP hNKCC1 L718C C723S C724V (NT532) | addgene partial sequence | sequence record 78674 | CMV-F 5'-CGCAAATGGGCGGTAGGCGTG-3'
GAGCTCTCTGGCTAACTAGAGAACCCACTGCTTACTGGCTTATCGAAATTAATACGACTCACTATAGGGA
GACCCAAGCTGGCTAGCCCGGGCACGGCCGCCACCATGGGAGACTACAAAGACCATGACGGTGATTATAA
AGATCACGACATCGACTACAAGGATGACGATGACAAGGGTGACCCTACCGTCAGCAAGGGCGAGGAGCTG
TTCACCGGGGTGGTGCCCATCCTGGTCGAGCTGGACGGCGACGTAAACGGCCACAAGTTCAGCGTGTCCG
GCGAGGGCGAGGGCGATGCCACCTACGGCAAGCTGACCCTGAAGTTCATCTGCACCACCGGCAAGCTGCC
CGTGCCCTGGCCCACCCTCGTGACCACCTTCGGCTACGGCCTGATGTGCTTCGCCCGCTACCCCGACCAC
ATGAAGCAGCACGACTTCTTCAAGTCCGCCATGCCCGAAGGCTACGTCCAGGAGCGCACCATCTTCTTCA
AGGACGACGGCAACTACAAGACCCGCGCCGAGGTGAAGTTCGAGGGCGACACCCTGGTGAACCGCATCGA
GCTGAAGGGCATCGACTTCAAGGAGGACGGCAACATCCTAGGGCACAAGCTGGAGTACAACTACAACAGC
CACAACGTTTATATCATGGCCGACAAGCAGAAGAACGGCATCAAGGTGAACTTCAAGATCCGCCACAACA
TCGAGGACGGCAGCGTGCAGCTCGCCGACCACTACCAGCAGAACACCCCCATCGGCGACGGCCCCGTGCT
GCTGCCCGACAACCACTACCTGAGCTACCAGTCCAAACTGAGCAAAGACCCCAACGAGAAGCGCGATCAC
ATGGTCCTGCTGGAGTTCGTGACCGCCGCCGGGATCACTCTCGGCATGGACGAGCTCTACAAGGGTGAC
