>Addgene plasmid #50897 | pcDNA3.1 Flag YFP hNKCC1 L718C C723S C724V (NT532) | addgene partial sequence | sequence record 79055 | hNKCC1-int-R 5'-ATATTTGGCTTGGTCGATGG-3'
TCCACAGATCATCAAACCAACATTTTTTGTGAAATCGTGAACAAGATGAAGTAAGGCCGGCCGTGAGTTT
GGCGCTCCTGTCATAACAAGACACTGTGGCCTAAAGTTTTTCACATGGTCCTCCACGCCAGAAAGCCTAA
TACTATGTTGCAGGGCATTGAGGTAAGTCAGGGCTTGTGTAGAGGATCCCCAATTCACATCGGGTTTTTT
GTAGGTAACATAAATATAGAGACCAAGGACTATCACGTAGGTTAGCAAAGCAGCCCACCAGTTAATGACG
AACATTACTATCACAGAAAGAATTGCTCCACAAAGTGAGATCCACATATTGTAGTATTTAAATGCCGGTC
GCCATCCTGGGCTTTTTGCCAGTGAAGCATGGAATACTGAAAAATTGATGAGGGCATAGCTGGCAAGGAA
GAAGTTTGAGATAATTGGTGCAATAACATTCAGTTCGGCAATTAAGATGAATCCAAGTGCAATTAAGAAT
GTTAAGATGTAGCCACGTAATGGCTCATTATTTTTCCCATAACCTTTAGCAAACATCTGGAAAGCGGGGT
AGATGTTGTCTTTACATAGGGCCTGAAATATCTTGGGAGCACTCACTAGGGATGCTAATGCGCTAGAAAG
AGTGGCAGAGAATATGCCCGCGGAAATTAGTGGTGTAAATCCTGACACCATACTCATTACCTGAAAGTTG
TTCATTAGGCCGTAGCTACAAGGACTGGATTCACAAGATGAAAAATCAAAGTTTAATTTGCAGGCTGCGC
TAGTACAGTTTGTTAGCTCTGTTACGATAGTGTCATTAACATTACCAGTGGCATCGCGTACGACACAAGA
ACCTACAGACACGGCAATTCCTACATAAACCAATGTAGTAATTAAAATGGCTAGGAGTGTTCCTTTGGGT
ATGGCTGACTGAGGATCTGCAAGATCACCTGA
